>Addgene plasmid #102423 | pPB-CAG-rtTA-IRES-Hygro | depositor full sequence | sequence record 193563 | pPB-CAG-rtTA-IRES-Hygro sequence 7873 bps
CTAAATTGTAAGCGTTAATATTTTGTTAAAATTCGCGTTAAATTTTTGTTAAATCAGCTCATTTTTTAAC
CAATAGGCCGAAATCGGCAAAATCCCTTATAAATCAAAAGAATAGACCGAGATAGGGT
[37 nt withheld, positions 129-165]
AAAGAACGTGGACTCCAACGTCAAAGG
[49 nt withheld, positions 193-241]
T
[91 nt withheld, positions 243-333]
G
[124 nt withheld, positions 335-458]
CCCATTCGCCATTCAGGCTGCGCAACTGTTGGGAAGGGCGATCGGTGCGGGCCTCTTCGCTATTACGCCA
GCTGGCGAAAGGGGGATGTGCTGCAAGGCGATTAAGTTGGGTAACGCCAGGGTTTTCCCAGTCACGACGT
TGTAAAACGACGGCCAGTGAATTGTAATACGACTCACTATAGGGCGAATTGGGTACCTTAACCCTAGAAA
GATAGTCTGCGTAAAATTGACGCATGCATTCTTGAAATATTGCTCTCTCTTTCTAAATAGCGCGAATCCG
TCGCTGTGCATTTAGGACATCTCAGTCGCCGCTTGGAGCTCCCGTGAGGCGTGCTTGTCAATGCGGTAAG
TGTCACTGATTTTGAACTATAACGACCGCGTGAGTCAAAATGACGCATGATTATCTTTTACGTGACTTTT
AAGATTTAACTCATACGATAATTATATTGTTATTTCATGTTCTACTTACGTGATAACTTATTATATATAT
ATTTTCTTGTTATAGATATCGTCGACATTGATTATTGACTAGCTAGTTATTAATAGTAATCAATTACGGG
GTCATTAGTTCATAGCCCATATATGGAGTTCCGCGTTACATAACTTACGGTAAATGGCCCGCCTGGCTGA
CCGCCCAACGACCCCCGCCCATTGACGTCAATAATGACGTATGTTCCCATAGTAACGCCAATAGGGACTT
TCCATTGACGTCAATGGGTGGAGTATTTACGGTAAACTGCCCACTTGGCAGTACATCAAGTGTATCATAT
GCCAAGTACGCCCCCTATTGACGTCAATGACGGTAAATGGCCCGCCTGGCATTATGCCCAGTACATGACC
TTATGGGACTTTCCTACTTGGCAGTACATCTACGTATTAGTCATCGCTATTACCATGATGGTCGAGGTGA
GCCCCACGTTCTGCTTCACTCTCCCCATCTCCCCCCCCTCCCCACCCCCAATTTTGTATTTATTTATTTT
TTAATTATTTTGTGCAGCGATGGGGGCGGGGGGGGGGGGGGGGCGCGCGCCAGGCGGGGCGGGGCGGGGC
GAGGGGCGGGGCGGGGCGAGGCGGAGAGGTGCGGCGGCAGCCAATCAGAGCGGCGCGCTCCGAAAGTTTC
CTTTTATGGCGAGGCGGCGGCGGCGGCGGCCCTATAAAAAGCGAAGCGCGCGGCGGGCGGGAGTCGCTGC
GCGCTGCCTTCGCCCCGTGCCCCGCTCCGCCGCCGCCTCGCGCCGCCCGCCCCGGCTCTGACTGACCGCG
TTACTCCCACAGGTGAGCGGGCGGGACGGCCCTTCTCCTCCGGGCTGTAATTAGCGCTTGGTTTAATGAC
GGCTTGTTTCTTTTCTGTGGCTGCGTGAAAGCCTTGAGGGGCTCCGGGAGGGCCCTTTGTGCGGGGGGAG
CGGCTCGGGGGGTGCGTGCGTGTGTGTGTGCGTGGGGAGCGCCGCGTGCGGCTCCGCGCTGCCCGGCGGC
TGTGAGCGCTGCGGGCGCGGCGCGGGGCTTTGTGCGCTCCGCAGTGTGCGCGAGGGGAGCGCGGCCGGGG
GCGGTGCCCCGCGGTGCGGGGGGGGCTGCGAGGGGAACAAAGGCTGCGTGCGGGGTGTGTGCGTGGGGGG
GTGAGCAGGGGGTGTGGGCGCGTCGGTCGGGCTGCAACCCCCCCTGCACCCCCCTCCCCGAGTTGCTGAG
CACGGCCCGGCTTCGGGTGCGGGGCTCCGTACGGGGCGTGGCGCGGGGCTCGCCGTGCCGGGCGGGGGGT
GGCGGCAGGTGGGGGTGCCGGGCGGGGCGGGGCCGCCTCGGGCCGGGGAGGGCTCGGGGGAGGGGCGCGG
CGGCCCCCGGAGCGCCGGCGGCTGTCGAGGCGCGGCGAGCCGCAGCCATTGCCTTTTATGGTAATCGTGC
GAGAGGGCGCAGGGACTTCCTTTGTCCCAAATCTGTGCGGAGCCGAAATCTGGGAGGCGCCGCCGCACCC
CCTCTAGCGGGCGCGGGGCGAAGCGGTGCGGCGCCGGCAGGAAGGAAATGGGCGGGGAGGGCCTTCGTGC
GTCGCCGCGCCGCCGTCCCCTTCTCCCTCTCCAGCCTCGGGGCTGTCCGCGGGGGGACGGCTGCCTTCGG
GGGGGACGGGGCAGGGCGGGGTTCGGCTTCTGGCGTGTGACCGGCGGCTCTAGAGCCTCTGCTAACCATG
TTCATGCCTTCTTCTTTTTCCTACAGCTCCTGGGCAACGTGCTGGTTATTGTGCTGTCTCATCATTTTGG
CAAAGAATTCCTCGAGGCCACCATGTCTAGACTGGACAAGAGCAAAGTCATAAACGGCGCTCTGGAATTA
CTCAATGGAGTCGGTATCGAAGGCCTGACGACAAGGAAACTCGCTCAAAAGCTGGGAGTTGAGCAGCCTA
CCCTGTACTGGCACGTGAAGAACAAGCGGGCCCTGCTCGATGCCCTGCCAATCGAGATGCTGGACAGGCA
TCATACCCACTTCTGCCCCCTGGAAGGCGAGTCATGGCAAGACTTTCTGCGGAACAACGCCAAGTCATTC
CGCTGTGCTCTCCTCTCACATCGCGACGGGGCTAAAGTGCATCTCGGCACCCGCCCAACAGAGAAACAGT
ACGAAACCCTGGAAAATCAGCTCGCGTTCCTGTGTCAGCAAGGCTTCTCCCTGGAGAACGCACTGTACGC
TCTGTCCGCCGTGGGCCACTTTACACTGGGCTGCGTATTGGAGGAACAGGAGCATCAAGTAGCAAAAGAG
GAAAGAGAGACACCTACCACCGATTCTATGCCCCCACTTCTGAGACAAGCAATTGAGCTGTTCGACCGGC
AGGGAGCCGAACCTGCCTTCCTTTTCGGCCTGGAACTAATCATATGTGGCCTGGAGAAACAGCTAAAGTG
CGAAAGCGGCGGGCCGGCCGACGCCCTTGACGATTTTGACTTAGACATGCTCCCAGCCGATGCCCTTGAC
GACTTTGACCTTGATATGCTGCCTGCTGACGCTCTTGACGATTTTGACCTTGACATGCTCCCCGGGTAAG
CTCGAGACTAGTTCTAGAGCGGCCGCGGATCCCGCCCCTCTCCCTCCCCCCCCCCTAACGTTACTGGCCG
AAGCCGCTTGGAATAAGGCCGGTGTGCGTTTGTCTATATGTTATTTTCCACCATATTGCCGTCTTTTGGC
AATGTGAGGGCCCGGAAACCTGGCCCTGTCTTCTTGACGAGCATTCCTAGGGGTCTTTCCCCTCTCGCCA
AAGGAATGCAAGGTCTGTTGAATGTCGTGAAGGAAGCAGTTCCTCTGGAAGCTTCTTGAAGACAAACAAC
GTCTGTAGCGACCCTTTGCAGGCAGCGGAACCCCCCACCTGGCGACAGGTGCCTCTGCGGCCAAAAGCCA
CGTGTATAAGATACACCTGCAAAGGCGGCACAACCCCAGTGCCACGTTGTGAGTTGGATAGTTGTGGAAA
GAGTCAAATGGCTCTCCTCAAGCGTATTCAACAAGGGGCTGAAGGATGCCCAGAAGGTACCCCATTGTAT
GGGATCTGATCTGGGGCCTCGGTGCACATGCTTTACATGTGTTTAGTCGAGGTTAAAAAAACGTCTAGGC
CCCCCGAACCACGGGGACGTGGTTTTCCTTTGAAAAACACGATGATAAGCTTGCCACAACCCGTACCAAA
GATGGATAGATCCGGAAAGCCTGAACTCACCGCGACGTCTGTCGAGAAGTTTCTGATCGAAAAGTTCGAC
AGCGTCTCCGACCTGATGCAGCTCTCGGAGGGCGAAGAATCTCGTGCTTTCAGCTTCGATGTAGGAGGGC
GTGGATATGTCCTGCGGGTAAATAGCTGCGCCGATGGTTTCTACAAAGATCGTTATGTTTATCGGCACTT
TGCATCGGCCGCGCTCCCGATTCCGGAAGTGCTTGACATTGGGGAATTCAGCGAGAGCCTGACCTATTGC
ATCTCCCGCCGTGCACAGGGTGTCACGTTGCAAGACCTGCCTGAAACCGAACTGCCCGCTGTTCTGCAGC
CGGTCGCGGAGGCCATGGATGCGATCGCTGCGGCCGATCTTAGCCAGACGAGCGGGTTCGGCCCATTCGG
ACCGCAAGGAATCGGTCAATACACTACATGGCGTGATTTCATATGCGCGATTGCTGATCCCCATGTGTAT
CACTGGCAAACTGTGATGGACGACACCGTCAGTGCGTCCGTCGCGCAGGCTCTCGATGAGCTGATGCTTT
GGGCCGAGGACTGCCCCGAAGTCCGGCACCTCGTGCACGCGGATTTCGGCTCCAACAATGTCCTGACGGA
CAATGGCCGCATAACAGCGGTCATTGACTGGAGCGAGGCGATGTTCGGGGATTCCCAATACGAGGTCGCC
AACATCTTCTTCTGGAGGCCGTGGTTGGCTTGTATGGAGCAGCAGACGCGCTACTTCGAGCGGAGGCATC
CGGAGCTTGCAGGATCGCCGCGGCTCCGGGCGTATATGCTCCGCATTGGTCTTGACCAACTCTATCAGAG
CTTGGTTGACGGCAATTTCGATGATGCAGCTTGGGCGCAGGGTCGATGCGACGCAATCGTCCGATCCGGA
GCCGGGACTGTCGGGCGTACACAAATCGCCCGCAGAAGCGCGGCCGTCTGGACCGATGGCTGTGTAGAAG
TACTCGCCGATAGTGGAAACCGACGCCCCAGCACTCGTCCGAGGGCAAAGGAATAGCCATGGCGATGCCT
GCTTGCCGAATATCATGGTGGAAAATGGCCGCTTTTCTGGATTCATCGACTGTGGCCGGCTGGGTGTGGC
GGACCGCTATCAGGACATAGCGTTGGCTACCCGTGATATTGCTGAAGAGCTTGGCGGCGAATGGGCTGAC
CGCTTCCTCGTGCTTTACGGTATCGCCGCTCCCGATTCGCAGCGCATCGCCTTCTATCGCCTTCTTGACG
AGTTCTTCTGAGGGGATCGGCAATAAAAAGACAGAATAAAACGCACGGGTGTTGGGTCGTTTGTTCGGAT
CCTTTGTTACTTTATAGAAGAAATTTTGAGTTTTTGTTTTTTTTTAATAAATAAATAAACATAAATAAAT
TGTTTGTTGAATTTATTATTAGTATGTAAGTGTAAATATAATAAAACTTAATATCTATTCAAATTAATAA
ATAAACCTCGATATACAGACCGATAAAACACATGCGTCAATTTTACGCATGATTATCTTTAACGTACGTC
ACAATATGATTATCTTTCTAGGGTTAAAGAGCTCCAGCTTTTGTTCCCTTTAGTGAGGGTTAATTTCGAG
CTTGGCGTAATCATGGTCATAGCTGTTTCCTGTGTGAAATTGTTATCCGCTCACAATTCCACACAACATA
CGAGCCGGAAGCATAAAGTGTAAAGCCTGGGGTGCCTAATGAGTGAGCTAACTCACATTAATTGCGTTGC
GCTCACTGCCCGCTTTCCAGTCGGGAAACCTGTCGTGCCAGCTGCATTAATGAATCGGCCAACGCGCGGG
GAGAGGCGGTTTGCGTATTGGGCGCTCTTCCGCTTCCTCGCTCACTGACTCGCTGCGCTCGGTCGTTCGG
CTGCGGCGAGCGGTATCAGCTCACTCAAAGGCGGTAATACGGTTATCCACAGAATCAGGGGATAACGCAG
GAAAGAACATGTGAGCAAAAGGCCAGCAAAAGGCCAGGAACCGTAAAAAGGCCGCGTTGCTGGCGTTTTT
CCATAGGCTCCGCCCCCCTGACGAGCATCACAAAAATCGACGCTCAAGTCAGAGGTGGCGAAACCCGACA
GGACTATAAAGATACCAGGCGTTTCCCCCTGGAAGCTCCCTCGTGCGCTCTCCTGTTCCGACCCTGCCGC
TTACCGGATACCTGTCCGCCTTTCTCCCTTCGGGAAGCGTGGCGCTTTCTCATAGCTCACGCTGTAGGTA
TCTCAGTTCGGTGTAGGTCGTTCGCTCCAAGCTGGGCTGTGTGCACGAACCCCCCGTTCAGCCCGACCGC
TGCGCCTTATCCGGTAACTATCGTCTTGAGTCCAACCCGGTAAGACACGACTTATCGCCACTGGCAGCAG
CCACTGGTAACAGGATTAGCAGAGCGAGGTATGTAGGCGGTGCTACAGAGTTCTTGAAGTGGTGGCCTAA
CTACGGCTACACTAGAAGGACAGTATTTGGTATCTGCGCTCTGCTGAAGCCAGTTACCTTCGGAAAAAGA
GTTGGTAGCTCTTGATCCGGCAAACAAACCACCGCTGGTAGCGGTGGTTTTTTTGTTTGCAAGCAGCAGA
TTACGCGCAGAAAAAAAGGATCTCAAGAAGATCCTTTGATCTTTTCTACGGGGTCTGACGCTCAGTGGAA
CGAAAACTCACGTTAAGGGATTTTGGTCATGAGATTATCAAAAAGGATCTTCACCTAGATCCTTTTAAAT
TAAAAATGAAGTTTTAAATCAATCTAAAGTATATATGAGTAAACTTGGTCTGACAGTTACCAATGCTTAA
TCAGTGAGGCACCTATCTCAGCGATCTGTCTATTTCGTTCATCCATAGTTGCCTGACTCCCCGTCGTGTA
GATAACTACGATACGGGAGGGCTTACCATCTGGCCCCAGTGCTGCAATGATACCGCGAGACCCACGCTCA
CCGGCTCCAGATTTATCAGCAATAAACCAGCCAGCCGGAAGGGCCGAGCGCAGAAGTGGTCCTGCAACTT
TATCCGCCTCCATCCAGTCTATTAATTGTTGCCGGGAAGCTAGAGTAAGTAGTTCGCCAGTTAATAGTTT
GCGCAACGTTGTTGCCATTGCTACAGGCATCGTGGTGTCACGCTCGTCGTTTGGTATGGCTTCATTCAGC
TCCGGTTCCCAACGATCAAGGCGAGTTACATGATCCCCCATGTTGTGCAAAAAAGCGGTTAGCTCCTTCG
GTCCTCCGATCGTTGTCAGAAGTAAGTTGGCCGCAGTGTTATCACTCATGGTTATGGCAGCACTGCATAA
TTCTCTTACTGTCATGCCATCCGTAAGATGCTTTTCTGTGACTGGTGAGTACTCAACCAAGTCATTCTGA
GAATAGTGTATGCGGCGACCGAGTTGCTCTTGCCCGGCGTCAATACGGGATAATACCGCGCCACATAGCA
GAACTTTAAAAGTGCTCATCATTGGAAAACGTTCTTCGGGGCGAAAACTCTCAAGGATCTTACCGCTGTT
GAGATCCAGTTCGATGTAACCCACTCGTGCACCCAACTGATCTTCAGCATCTTTTACTTTCACCAGCGTT
TCTGGGTGAGCAAAAACAGGAAGGCAAAATGCCGCAAAAAAGGGAATAAGGGCGACACGGAAATGTTGAA
TACTCATACTCTTCCTTTTTCAATATTATTGAAGCATTTATCAGGGTTATTGTCTCATGAGCGGATACAT
ATTTGAATGTATTTAGAAAAATAAACAAATAGGGGTTCCGCGCACATTTCCCCGAAAAGTGCCAC
Features (pLannotate 1.2.2; 21 found; start..end, strand, type, name):
     30..458     -  rep_origin     f1 ori (sequence partly withheld): f1 bacteriophage origin of replication; arrow indicates direction of (+) strand synthesis
    463..620     -  CDS            lacZα (fragment): LacZα fragment of β-galactosidase; lacZ fragment
    623..641     +  promoter       T7 promoter: promoter for bacteriophage T7 RNA polymerase
   1052..1355    +  enhancer       CMV enhancer: human cytomegalovirus immediate early enhancer
   1360..1637    +  promoter       chicken β-actin promoter: No description available
   1638..2654    +  intron         chimeric intron: chimera between introns from chicken β-actin and rabbit β-globin
   2652..2708    +  CDS            HBB (fragment): HBB_LEPEU - Experimental evidence at protein level: Swiss-Prot protein existence level 1. Involved in oxygen transport from the lung to the various peripheral tissues. From Lepus europaeus (European hare).
   2721..3467    +  CDS            rtTA-Advanced: improved tetracycline-controlled transactivator In the Tet-On® system, rtTA-Advanced binds to the Tet-responsive element and stimulates transcription only in the presence of tetracycline or doxycycline.
   3475..3494    -  misc_feature   MCS (fragment): pBluescript multiple cloning site
   3614..4076    +  misc_feature   IRES: internal ribosome entry site (IRES) of the encephalomyocarditis virus (EMCV)
   4114..5134    +  CDS            HygR (fragment): aminoglycoside phosphotransferase from E. coli; aph(4)-Ia; confers resistance to hygromycin
   5135..5369    +  CDS            NeoR/KanR (fragment): aminoglycoside phosphotransferase confers resistance to neomycin, kanamycin, and G418 (Geneticin®)
   5376..5424    +  polyA_signal   HSV TK poly(A) signal: herpes simplex virus thymidine kinase polyadenylation signal (Cole and Stacy, 1985)
   5685..5703    -  promoter       T3 promoter: promoter for bacteriophage T3 RNA polymerase
   5748..5764    -  protein_bind   lac operator: The lac repressor binds to the lac operator to inhibit transcription in E. coli. This inhibition can be relieved by adding lactose or isopropyl-β-D-thiogalactopyranoside (IPTG). lac repressor encoded by lacI
   5772..5802    -  promoter       lac promoter: promoter for the E. coli lac operon
   5817..5838    -  protein_bind   CAP binding site: CAP binding activates transcription in the presence of cAMP. E. coli catabolite activator protein
   5851..5943    -  CDS            lacI (fragment): lac repressor; lacI; The lac repressor binds to the lac operator to inhibit transcription in E. coli. This inhibition can be relieved by adding lactose or isopropyl-β-D-thiogalactopyranoside (IPTG).
   6126..6714    -  rep_origin     ori: high-copy-number ColE1/pMB1/pBR322/pUC origin of replication
   6885..7745    -  CDS            AmpR: β-lactamase; bla; confers resistance to ampicillin, carbenicillin, and related antibiotics
   7746..7850    -  promoter       AmpR promoter: bla
