>Addgene plasmid #102423 | pPB-CAG-rtTA-IRES-Hygro | addgene full sequence | sequence record 260661 | Addgene NGS Result
CTAAATTGTAAGCGTTAATATTTTGTTAAAATTCGCGTTAAATTTTTGTTAAATCAGCTCATTTTTTAAC
CAATAGGCCGAAATCGGCAAAATCCCTTATAAATCAAAAGAATAGACCGAGATAGGGT
[37 nt withheld, positions 129-165]
AAAGAACGTGGACTCCAACGTCAAAGG
[49 nt withheld, positions 193-241]
T
[91 nt withheld, positions 243-333]
G
[124 nt withheld, positions 335-458]
CCCATTCGCCATTCAGGCTGCGCAACTGTTGGGAAGGGCGATCGGTGCGGGCCTCTTCGCTATTACGCCA
GCTGGCGAAAGGGGGATGTGCTGCAAGGCGATTAAGTTGGGTAACGCCAGGGTTTTCCCAGTCACGACGT
TGTAAAACGACGGCCAGTGAATTGTAATACGACTCACTATAGGGCGAATTGGGTACCTTAACCCTAGAAA
GATAGTCTGCGTAAAATTGACGCATGCATTCTTGAAATATTGCTCTCTCTTTCTAAATAGCGCGAATCCG
TCGCTGTGCATTTAGGACATCTCAGTCGCCGCTTGGAGCTCCCGTGAGGCGTGCTTGTCAATGCGGTAAG
TGTCACTGATTTTGAACTATAACGACCGCGTGAGTCAAAATGACGCATGATTATCTTTTACGTGACTTTT
AAGATTTAACTCATACGATAATTATATTGTTATTTCATGTTCTACTTACGTGATAACTTATTATATATAT
ATTTTCTTGTTATAGATATCGTCGACATTGATTATTGACTAGCTAGTTATTAATAGTAATCAATTACGGG
GTCATTAGTTCATAGCCCATATATGGAGTTCCGCGTTACATAACTTACGGTAAATGGCCCGCCTGGCTGA
CCGCCCAACGACCCCCGCCCATTGACGTCAATAATGACGTATGTTCCCATAGTAACGCCAATAGGGACTT
TCCATTGACGTCAATGGGTGGAGTATTTACGGTAAACTGCCCACTTGGCAGTACATCAAGTGTATCATAT
GCCAAGTACGCCCCCTATTGACGTCAATGACGGTAAATGGCCCGCCTGGCATTATGCCCAGTACATGACC
TTATGGGACTTTCCTACTTGGCAGTACATCTACGTATTAGTCATCGCTATTACCATGATGGTCGAGGTGA
GCCCCACGTTCTGCTTCACTCTCCCCATCTCCCCCCCCTCCCCACCCCCAATTTTGTATTTATTTATTTT
TTAATTATTTTGTGCAGCGATGGGGGCGGGGGGGGGGGGGGGGCGCGCGCCGGGGGGGGGGGGGGGGGGG
GGGGGGGGGGGSGGGGSGRGGCGGAGAGGTGCGGCGGCAGCCAATCAGAGCGGCGCGCTCCGAAAGTTTC
CTTTTATGGCGAGGCGGCGGCGGCGGCGGCCCTATAAAAAGCGAAGCGCGCGGCGGGCGGGAGTCGCTGC
GCGCTGCCTTCGCCCCGTGCCCCGCTCCGCCGCCGCCTCGCGCCGCCCGCCCCGGCTCTGACTGACCGCG
TTACTCCCACAGGTGAGCGGGCGGGACGGCCCTTCTCCTCCGGGCTGTAATTAGCGCTTGGTTTAATGAC
GGCTTGTTTCTTTTCTGTGGCTGCGTGAAAGCCTTGAGGGGCTCCGGGAGGGCCCTTTGTGCGGGGGGAG
CGGCTCGGGGGGTGCGTGCGTGTGTGTGTGCGTGGGGAGCGCCGCGTGCGGCTCCGCGCTGCCCGGCGGC
TGTGAGCGCTGCGGGCGCGGCGCGGGGCTTTGTGCGCTCCGCAGTGTGCGCGAGGGGAGCGCGGCCGGGG
GCGGTGCCCCGCGGTGCGGGGGGGGCTGCGAGGGGAACAAAGGCTGCGTGCGGGGTGTGTGCGTGGGGGG
GTGAGCAGGGGGTGTGGGCGCGTCGGTCGGGCTGCAACCCCCCCTGCACCCCCCTCCCCGAGTTGCTGAG
CACGGCCCGGCTTCGGGTGCGGGGCTCCGTACGGGGCGTGGCGCGGGGCTCGCCGTGCCGGGCGGGGGGT
GGCGGCAGGTGGGGGTGCCGGGCGGGGCGGGGCCGCCTCGGGCCGGGGRGGGCTCGGGGGAGGGGCGCGG
CGGCCCCCGGAGCGCCGGCGGCTGTCGAGGCGCGGCGAGCCGCAGCCATTGCCTTTTATGGTAATCGTGC
GAGAGGGCGCAGGGACTTCCTTTGTCCCAAATCTGTGCGGAGCCGAAATCTGGGAGGCGCCGCCGCACCC
CCTCTAGCGGGCGCGGGGCGAAGCGGTGCGGCGCCGGCAGGAAGGAAATGGGCGGGGAGGGCCTTCGTGC
GTCGCCGCGCCGCCGTCCCCTTCTCCCTCTCCAGCCTCGGGGCTGTCCGCGGGGGGACGGCTGCCTTCGG
GGGGGACGGGGCAGGGCGGGGTTCGGCTTCTGGCGTGTGACCGGCGGCTCTAGAGCCTCTGCTAACCATG
TTCATGCCTTCTTCTTTTTCCTACAGCTCCTGGGCAACGTGCTGGTTATTGTGCTGTCTCATCATTTTGG
CAAAGAATTCCTCGAGGCCACCATGTCTAGACTGGACAAGAGCAAAGTCATAAACGGCGCTCTGGAATTA
CTCAATGGAGTCGGTATCGAAGGCCTGACGACAAGGAAACTCGCTCAAAAGCTGGGAGTTGAGCAGCCTA
CCCTGTACTGGCACGTGAAGAACAAGCGGGCCCTGCTCGATGCCCTGCCAATCGAGATGCTGGACAGGCA
TCATACCCACTTCTGCCCCCTGGAAGGCGAGTCATGGCAAGACTTTCTGCGGAACAACGCCAAGTCATTC
CGCTGTGCTCTCCTCTCACATCGCGACGGGGCTAAAGTGCATCTCGGCACCCGCCCAACAGAGAAACAGT
ACGAAACCCTGGAAAATCAGCTCGCGTTCCTGTGTCAGCAAGGCTTCTCCCTGGAGAACGCACTGTACGC
TCTGTCCGCCGTGGGCCACTTTACACTGGGCTGCGTATTGGAGGAACAGGAGCATCAAGTAGCAAAAGAG
GAAAGAGAGACACCTACCACCGATTCTATGCCCCCACTTCTGAGACAAGCAATTGAGCTGTTCGACCGGC
AGGGAGCCGAACCTGCCTTCCTTTTCGGCCTGGAACTAATCATATGTGGCCTGGAGAAACAGCTAAAGTG
CGAAAGCGGCGGGCCGGCCGACGCCCTTGACGATTTTGACTTAGACATGCTCCCAGCCGATGCCCTTGAC
GACTTTGACCTTGATATGCTGCCTGCTGACGCTCTTGACGATTTTGACCTTGACATGCTCCCCGGGTAAG
CTCGAGACTAGTTCTAGAGCGGCCGCGGATCCCGCCCCTCTCCCTCCCCCCCCCCTAACGTTACTGGCCG
AAGCCGCTTGGAATAAGGCCGGTGTGCGTTTGTCTATATGTTATTTTCCACCATATTGCCGTCTTTTGGC
AATGTGAGGGCCCGGAAACCTGGCCCTGTCTTCTTGACGAGCATTCCTAGGGGTCTTTCCCCTCTCGCCA
AAGGAATGCAAGGTCTGTTGAATGTCGTGAAGGAAGCAGTTCCTCTGGAAGCTTCTTGAAGACAAACAAC
GTCTGTAGCGACCCTTTGCAGGCAGCGGAACCCCCCACCTGGCGACAGGTGCCTCTGCGGCCAAAAGCCA
CGTGTATAAGATACACCTGCAAAGGCGGCACAACCCCAGTGCCACGTTGTGAGTTGGATAGTTGTGGAAA
GAGTCAAATGGCTCTCCTCAAGCGTATTCAACAAGGGGCTGAAGGATGCCCAGAAGGTACCCCATTGTAT
GGGATCTGATCTGGGGCCTCGGTGCACATGCTTTACATGTGTTTAGTCGAGGTTAAAAAAACGTCTAGGC
CCCCCGAACCACGGGGACGTGGTTTTCCTTTGAAAAACACGATGATAAGCTTGCCACAACCCGTACCAAA
GATGGATAGATCCGGAAAGCCTGAACTCACCGCGACGTCTGTCGAGAAGTTTCTGATCGAAAAGTTCGAC
AGCGTCTCCGACCTGATGCAGCTCTCGGAGGGCGAAGAATCTCGTGCTTTCAGCTTCGATGTAGGAGGGC
GTGGATATGTCCTGCGGGTAAATAGCTGCGCCGATGGTTTCTACAAAGATCGTTATGTTTATCGGCACTT
TGCATCGGCCGCGCTCCCGATTCCGGAAGTGCTTGACATTGGGGAATTCAGCGAGAGCCTGACCTATTGC
ATCTCCCGCCGTGCACAGGGTGTCACGTTGCAAGACCTGCCTGAAACCGAACTGCCCGCTGTTCTGCAGC
CGGTCGCGGAGGCCATGGATGCGATCGCTGCGGCCGATCTTAGCCAGACGAGCGGGTTCGGCCCATTCGG
ACCGCAAGGAATCGGTCAATACACTACATGGCGTGATTTCATATGCGCGATTGCTGATCCCCATGTGTAT
CACTGGCAAACTGTGATGGACGACACCGTCAGTGCGTCCGTCGCGCAGGCTCTCGATGAGCTGATGCTTT
GGGCCGAGGACTGCCCCGAAGTCCGGCACCTCGTGCACGCGGATTTCGGCTCCAACAATGTCCTGACGGA
CAATGGCCGCATAACAGCGGTCATTGACTGGAGCGAGGCGATGTTCGGGGATTCCCAATACGAGGTCGCC
AACATCTTCTTCTGGAGGCCGTGGTTGGCTTGTATGGAGCAGCAGACGCGCTACTTCGAGCGGAGGCATC
CGGAGCTTGCAGGATCGCCGCGGCTCCGGGCGTATATGCTCCGCATTGGTCTTGACCAACTCTATCAGAG
CTTGGTTGACGGCAATTTCGATGATGCAGCTTGGGCGCAGGGTCGATGCGACGCAATCGTCCGATCCGGA
GCCGGGACTGTCGGGCGTACACAAATCGCCCGCAGAAGCGCGGCCGTCTGGACCGATGGCTGTGTAGAAG
TACTCGCCGATAGTGGAAACCGACGCCCCAGCACTCGTCCGAGGGCAAAGGAATAGCCATGGCGATGCCT
GCTTGCCGAATATCATGGTGGAAAATGGCCGCTTTTCTGGATTCATCGACTGTGGCCGGCTGGGTGTGGC
GGACCGCTATCAGGACATAGCGTTGGCTACCCGTGATATTGCTGAAGAGCTTGGCGGCGAATGGGCTGAC
CGCTTCCTCGTGCTTTACGGTATCGCCGCTCCCGATTCGCAGCGCATCGCCTTCTATCGCCTTCTTGACG
AGTTCTTCTGAGGGGATCGGCAATAAAAAGACAGAATAAAACGCACGGGTGTTGGGTCGTTTGTTCGGAT
CCTTTGTTACTTTATAGAAGAAATTTTGAGTTTTTGTTTTTTTTTAATAAATAAATAAACATAAATAAAT
TGTTTGTTGAATTTATTATTAGTATGTAAGTGTAAATATAATAAAACTTAATATCTATTCAAATTAATAA
ATAAACCTCGATATACAGACCGATAAAACACATGCGTCAATTTTACGCATGATTATCTTTAACGTACGTC
ACAATATGATTATCTTTCTAGGGTTAAAGAGCTCCAGCTTTTGTTCCCTTTAGTGAGGGTTAATTTCGAG
CTTGGCGTAATCATGGTCATAGCTGTTTCCTGTGTGAAATTGTTATCCGCTCACAATTCCACACAACATA
CGAGCCGGAAGCATAAAGTGTAAAGCCTGGGGTGCCTAATGAGTGAGCTAACTCACATTAATTGCGTTGC
GCTCACTGCCCGCTTTCCAGTCGGGAAACCTGTCGTGCCAGCTGCATTAATGAATCGGCCAACGCGCGGG
GAGAGGCGGTTTGCGTATTGGGCGCTCTTCCGCTTCCTCGCTCACTGACTCGCTGCGCTCGGTCGTTCGG
CTGCGGCGAGCGGTATCAGCTCACTCAAAGGCGGTAATACGGTTATCCACAGAATCAGGGGATAACGCAG
GAAAGAACATGTGAGCAAAAGGCCAGCAAAAGGCCAGGAACCGTAAAAAGGCCGCGTTGCTGGCGTTTTT
CCATAGGCTCCGCCCCCCTGACGAGCATCACAAAAATCGACGCTCAAGTCAGAGGTGGCGAAACCCGACA
GGACTATAAAGATACCAGGCGTTTCCCCCTGGAAGCTCCCTCGTGCGCTCTCCTGTTCCGACCCTGCCGC
TTACCGGATACCTGTCCGCCTTTCTCCCTTCGGGAAGCGTGGCGCTTTCTCATAGCTCACGCTGTAGGTA
TCTCAGTTCGGTGTAGGTCGTTCGCTCCAAGCTGGGCTGTGTGCACGAACCCCCCGTTCAGCCCGACCGC
TGCGCCTTATCCGGTAACTATCGTCTTGAGTCCAACCCGGTAAGACACGACTTATCGCCACTGGCAGCAG
CCACTGGTAACAGGATTAGCAGAGCGAGGTATGTAGGCGGTGCTACAGAGTTCTTGAAGTGGTGGCCTAA
CTACGGCTACACTAGAAGAACAGTATTTGGTATCTGCGCTCTGCTGAAGCCAGTTACCTTCGGAAAAAGA
GTTGGTAGCTCTTGATCCGGCAAACAAACCACCGCTGGTAGCGGTGGTTTTTTTGTTTGCAAGCAGCAGA
TTACGCGCAGAAAAAAAGGATCTCAAGAAGATCCTTTGATCTTTTCTACGGGGTCTGACGCTCAGTGGAA
CGAAAACTCACGTTAAGGGATTTTGGTCATGAGATTATCAAAAAGGATCTTCACCTAGATCCTTTTAAAT
TAAAAATGAAGTTTTAAATCAATCTAAAGTATATATGAGTAAACTTGGTCTGACAGTTACCAATGCTTAA
TCAGTGAGGCACCTATCTCAGCGATCTGTCTATTTCGTTCATCCATAGTTGCCTGACTCCCCGTCGTGTA
GATAACTACGATACGGGAGGGCTTACCATCTGGCCCCAGTGCTGCAATGATACCGCGAGACCCACGCTCA
CCGGCTCCAGATTTATCAGCAATAAACCAGCCAGCCGGAAGGGCCGAGCGCAGAAGTGGTCCTGCAACTT
TATCCGCCTCCATCCAGTCTATTAATTGTTGCCGGGAAGCTAGAGTAAGTAGTTCGCCAGTTAATAGTTT
GCGCAACGTTGTTGCCATTGCTACAGGCATCGTGGTGTCACGCTCGTCGTTTGGTATGGCTTCATTCAGC
TCCGGTTCCCAACGATCAAGGCGAGTTACATGATCCCCCATGTTGTGCAAAAAAGCGGTTAGCTCCTTCG
GTCCTCCGATCGTTGTCAGAAGTAAGTTGGCCGCAGTGTTATCACTCATGGTTATGGCAGCACTGCATAA
TTCTCTTACTGTCATGCCATCCGTAAGATGCTTTTCTGTGACTGGTGAGTACTCAACCAAGTCATTCTGA
GAATAGTGTATGCGGCGACCGAGTTGCTCTTGCCCGGCGTCAATACGGGATAATACCGCGCCACATAGCA
GAACTTTAAAAGTGCTCATCATTGGAAAACGTTCTTCGGGGCGAAAACTCTCAAGGATCTTACCGCTGTT
GAGATCCAGTTCGATGTAACCCACTCGTGCACCCAACTGATCTTCAGCATCTTTTACTTTCACCAGCGTT
TCTGGGTGAGCAAAAACAGGAAGGCAAAATGCCGCAAAAAAGGGAATAAGGGCGACACGGAAATGTTGAA
TACTCATACTCTTCCTTTTTCAATATTATTGAAGCATTTATCAGGGTTATTGTCTCATGAGCGGATACAT
ATTTGAATGTATTTAGAAAAATAAACAAATAGGGGTTCCGCGCACATTTCCCCGAAAAGTGCCAC
Features (pLannotate 1.2.2; 21 found; start..end, strand, type, name):
     30..458     -  rep_origin     f1 ori (sequence partly withheld): f1 bacteriophage origin of replication; arrow indicates direction of (+) strand synthesis
    463..620     -  CDS            lacZα (fragment): LacZα fragment of β-galactosidase; lacZ fragment
    623..641     +  promoter       T7 promoter: promoter for bacteriophage T7 RNA polymerase
   1052..1355    +  enhancer       CMV enhancer: human cytomegalovirus immediate early enhancer
   1360..1637    +  promoter       chicken β-actin promoter: No description available
   1638..2654    +  intron         chimeric intron: chimera between introns from chicken β-actin and rabbit β-globin
   2652..2708    +  CDS            HBB (fragment): HBB_LEPEU - Experimental evidence at protein level: Swiss-Prot protein existence level 1. Involved in oxygen transport from the lung to the various peripheral tissues. From Lepus europaeus (European hare).
   2721..3467    +  CDS            rtTA-Advanced: improved tetracycline-controlled transactivator In the Tet-On® system, rtTA-Advanced binds to the Tet-responsive element and stimulates transcription only in the presence of tetracycline or doxycycline.
   3475..3494    -  misc_feature   MCS (fragment): pBluescript multiple cloning site
   3614..4076    +  misc_feature   IRES: internal ribosome entry site (IRES) of the encephalomyocarditis virus (EMCV)
   4114..5134    +  CDS            HygR (fragment): aminoglycoside phosphotransferase from E. coli; aph(4)-Ia; confers resistance to hygromycin
   5135..5369    +  CDS            NeoR/KanR (fragment): aminoglycoside phosphotransferase confers resistance to neomycin, kanamycin, and G418 (Geneticin®)
   5376..5424    +  polyA_signal   HSV TK poly(A) signal: herpes simplex virus thymidine kinase polyadenylation signal (Cole and Stacy, 1985)
   5685..5703    -  promoter       T3 promoter: promoter for bacteriophage T3 RNA polymerase
   5748..5764    -  protein_bind   lac operator: The lac repressor binds to the lac operator to inhibit transcription in E. coli. This inhibition can be relieved by adding lactose or isopropyl-β-D-thiogalactopyranoside (IPTG). lac repressor encoded by lacI
   5772..5802    -  promoter       lac promoter: promoter for the E. coli lac operon
   5817..5838    -  protein_bind   CAP binding site: CAP binding activates transcription in the presence of cAMP. E. coli catabolite activator protein
   5851..5943    -  CDS            lacI (fragment): lac repressor; lacI; The lac repressor binds to the lac operator to inhibit transcription in E. coli. This inhibition can be relieved by adding lactose or isopropyl-β-D-thiogalactopyranoside (IPTG).
   6126..6714    -  rep_origin     ori: high-copy-number ColE1/pMB1/pBR322/pUC origin of replication
   6885..7745    -  CDS            AmpR: β-lactamase; bla; confers resistance to ampicillin, carbenicillin, and related antibiotics
   7746..7850    -  promoter       AmpR promoter: bla
