[The description below was written by a language model from this plasmid's Addgene catalogue record and pLannotate feature annotations shown in this document.]
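Description:
pPB-CAG-rtTA-IRES-Hygro is a 7,873 nt mammalian expression plasmid that constitutively produces the reverse tetracycline-controlled transactivator (rtTA) together with a hygromycin resistance marker. It derives from the backbone pPBCAG-rtTAM2-IN. The "PB" prefix suggests a piggyBac transposon vector, but the feature table annotates no transposon terminal repeats, so the record itself does not confirm transposase-mediated integration. The bacterial portion resembles a pBluescript-type backbone, with a high-copy ColE1/pUC origin, an f1 origin, AmpR under its own promoter for ampicillin selection, flanking T7 and T3 promoters, and remnants of lacZα and the lac regulatory region.

The payload is a single bicistronic unit driven by the CAG promoter, annotated here as the CMV enhancer, the chicken β-actin promoter and the chimeric β-actin/β-globin intron. This unit drives a coding sequence identified as rtTA-Advanced, which binds Tet-responsive elements and activates transcription only when tetracycline or doxycycline is present. Downstream, an EMCV IRES allows cap-independent translation of the hygromycin phosphotransferase gene from the same transcript, so hygromycin-resistant cells should also express rtTA. According to the depositor, the IRES-Hygro segment was amplified from a commercial lentiviral vector and inserted by Gibson assembly. A residual NeoR/KanR fragment directly after HygR appears to be left over from the neomycin marker of the parent plasmid, and it is followed by an HSV TK polyadenylation signal.

The construct supplies the transactivator half of a Tet-On system. It is used to establish hygromycin-selected mammalian cell lines in which a separately introduced Tet-responsive transgene can be induced with doxycycline.
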