Addgene plasmid #102423: pPB-CAG-rtTA-IRES-Hygro
Purpose: Mammalian expression vector for tetracycline-transactivator (rtTA), IRES-Hygro
Depositing lab: Kian Peng Koh. Depositing organization: Katholieke Universiteit Leuven. Publication: Lineage-specific functions of TET1 in the postimplantation mouse embryo. Khoueiry R, Sohni A, Thienpont B, Luo X, Velde JV, Bartoccetti M, Boeckx B, Zwijsen A, Rao A, Lambrechts D, Koh KP. Nat Genet. 2017 Jul;49(7):1061-1072. doi: 10.1038/ng.3868. Epub 2017 May 15. PubMed 28504700.
Backbone
  Vector backbone: pPBCAG-rtTAM2-IN
  Backbone manufacturer: Austin Smith lab
  Vector type: Mammalian Expression
  Selectable markers: Hygromycin
Growth in bacteria
  Bacterial resistance: Ampicillin, 100 μg/mL
  Growth temperature: 37°C
  Growth strain: DH5alpha
  Copy number: Unknown
Gene/Insert
  Gene/Insert name: tetracyclin-transactivator (rtTA)
  Promoter: CAG
  Cloning method: Gibson Cloning
  Sequencing primers: 5′ pCAG-F; 3′ IRES-R
Terms and licenses: Academic/Nonprofit Terms; Industry Terms: Not Available to Industry
Depositor comments: IRES-Hygro was amplified from pLVX-IRES-Hyg (Clontech) for Gibson cloning using the following primers: Forward primer: TTTTGACCTTGACATGCTCCCCGGGTAAGCTCGAGACTAGTTCTAGAGCGGCCGCGGATC Reverse primer: CCATGATATTCGGCAAGCAGGCATCGCCATGGCTATTCCTTTGCCCTCGGACGAGTGCTG
How to cite: pPB-CAG-rtTA-IRES-Hygro was a gift from Kian Peng Koh (Addgene plasmid # 102423 ; http://n2t.net/addgene:102423 ; RRID:Addgene_102423)
