>Addgene plasmid #102423 | pPB-CAG-rtTA-IRES-Hygro | addgene partial sequence | sequence record 198791 | Addgene Partial NGS Result
CGCCTCGGGCCGGGGAGGGCTCGGGGGAGGGGCGCGGCGGCCCCCGGAGCGCCGGCGGCTGTCGAGGCGC
GGCGAGCCGCAGCCATTGCCTTTTATGGTAATCGTGCGAGAGGGCGCAGGGACTTCCTTTGTCCCAAATC
TGTGCGGAGCCGAAATCTGGGAGGCGCCGCCGCACCCCCTCTAGCGGGCGCGGGGCGAAGCGGTGCGGCG
CCGGCAGGAAGGAAATGGGCGGGGAGGGCCTTCGTGCGTCGCCGCGCCGCCGTCCCCTTCTCCCTCTCCA
GCCTCGGGGCTGTCCGCGGGGGGACGGCTGCCTTCGGGGGGGACGGGGCAGGGCGGGGTTCGGCTTCTGG
CGTGTGACCGGCGGCTCTAGAGCCTCTGCTAACCATGTTCATGCCTTCTTCTTTTTCCTACAGCTCCTGG
GCAACGTGCTGGTTATTGTGCTGTCTCATCATTTTGGCAAAGAATTCCTCGAGGCCACCATGTCTAGACT
GGACAAGAGCAAAGTCATAAACGGCGCTCTGGAATTACTCAATGGAGTCGGTATCGAAGGCCTGACGACA
AGGAAACTCGCTCAAAAGCTGGGAGTTGAGCAGCCTACCCTGTACTGGCACGTGAAGAACAAGCGGGCCC
TGCTCGATGCCCTGCCAATCGAGATGCTGGACAGGCATCATACCCACTTCTGCCCCCTGGAAGGCGAGTC
ATGGCAAGACTTTCTGCGGAACAACGCCAAGTCATTCCGCTGTGCTCTCCTCTCACATCGCGACGGGGCT
AAAGTGCATCTCGGCACCCGCCCAACAGAGAAACAGTACGAAACCCTGGAAAATCAGCTCGCGTTCCTGT
GTCAGCAAGGCTTCTCCCTGGAGAACGCACTGTACGCTCTGTCCGCCGTGGGCCACTTTACACTGGGCTG
CGTATTGGAGGAACAGGAGCATCAAGTAGCAAAAGAGGAAAGAGAGACACCTACCACCGATTCTATGCCC
CCACTTCTGAGACAAGCAATTGAGCTGTTCGACCGGCAGGGAGCCGAACCTGCCTTCCTTTTCGGCCTGG
AACTAATCATATGTGGCCTGGAGAAACAGCTAAAGTGCGAAAGCGGCGGGCCGGCCGACGCCCTTGACGA
TTTTGACTTAGACATGCTCCCAGCCGATGCCCTTGACGACTTTGACCTTGATATGCTGCCTGCTGACGCT
CTTGACGATTTTGACCTTGACATGCTCCCCGGGTAAGCTCGAGACTAGTTCTAGAGCGGCCGCGGATCCC
GCCCCTCTCCCTCCCCCCCCCCTAACGTTACTGGCCGAAGCCGCTTGGAATAAGGCCGGTGTGCGTTTGT
CTATATGTTATTTTCCACCATATTGCCGTCTTTTGGCAATGTGAGGGCCCGGAAACCTGGCCCTGTCTTC
TTGACGAGCATTCCTAGGGGTCTTTCCCCTCTCGCCAAAGGAATGCAAGGTCTGTTGAATGTCGTGAAGG
AAGCAGTTCCTCTGGAAGCTTCTTGAAGACAAACAACGTCTGTAGCGACCCTTTGCAGGCAGCGGAACCC
CCCACCTGGCGACAGGTGCCTCTGCGGCCAAAAGCCACGTGTATAAGATACACCTGCAAAGGCGGCACAA
CCCCAGTGCCACGTTGTGAGTTGGATAGTTGTGGAAAGAGTCAAATGGCTCTCCTCAAGCGTATTCAACA
AGGGGCTGAAGGATGCCCAGAAGGTACCCCATTGTATGGGATCTGATCTGGGGCCTCGGTGCACATGCTT
TACATGTGTTTAGTCGAGGTTAAAAAAACGTCTAGGCCCCCCGAACCACGGGGACGTGGTTTTCCTTTGA
AAAACACGATGATAAGCTTGCCACAACCCGTACCAAAGATGGATAGATCCGGAAAGCCTGAACTCACCGC
GACGTCTGTCGAGAAGTTTCTGATCGAAAAGTTCGACAGCGTCTCCGACCTGATGCAGCTCTCGGAGGGC
GAAGAATCTCGTGCTTTCAGCTTCGATGTAGGAGGGCGTGGATATGTCCTGCGGGTAAATAGCTGCGCCG
ATGGTTTCTACAAAGATCGTTATGTTTATCGGCACTTTGCATCGGCCGCGCTCCCGATTCCGGAAGTGCT
TGACATTGGGGAATTCAGCGAGAGCCTGACCTATTGCATCTCCCGCCGTGCACAGGGTGTCACGTTGCAA
GACCTGCCTGAAACCGAACTGCCCGCTGTTCTGCAGCCGGTCGCGGAGGCCATGGATGCGATCGCTGCGG
CCGATCTTAGCCAGACGAGCGGGTTCGGCCCATTCGGACCGCAAGGAATCGGTCAATACACTACATGGCG
TGATTTCATATGCGCGATTGCTGATCCCCATGTGTATCACTGGCAAACTGTGATGGACGACACCGTCAGT
GCGTCCGTCGCGCAGGCTCTCGATGAGCTGATGCTTTGGGCCGAGGACTGCCCCGAAGTCCGGCACCTCG
TGCACGCGGATTTCGGCTCCAACAATGTCCTGACGGACAATGGCCGCATAACAGCGGTCATTGACTGGAG
CGAGGCGATGTTCGGGGATTCCCAATACGAGGTCGCCAACATCTTCTTCTGGAGGCCGTGGTTGGCTTGT
ATGGAGCAGCAGACGCGCTACTTCGAGCGGAGGCATCCGGAGCTTGCAGGATCGCCGCGGCTCCGGGCGT
ATATGCTCCGCATTGGTCTTGACCAACTCTATCAGAGCTTGGTTGACGGCAATTTCGATGATGCAGCTTG
GGCGCAGGGTCGATGCGACGCAATCGTCCGATCCGGAGCCGGGACTGTCGGGCGTACACAAATCGCCCGC
AGAAGCGCGGCCGTCTGGACCGATGGCTGTGTAGAAGTACTCGCCGATAGTGGAAACCGACGCCCCAGCA
CTCGTCCGAGGGCAAAGGAATAGCCATGGCGATGCCTGCTTGCCGAATATCATGGTGGAAAATGGCCGCT
TTTCTGGATTCATCGACTGTGGCCGGCTGGGTGTGGCGGACCGCTATCAGGACATAGCGTTGGCTACCCG
TGATATTGCTGAAGAGCTTGGCGGCGAATGGGCTGACCGCTTCCTCGTGCTTTACGGTATCGCCGCTCCC
GATTCGCAGCGCATCGCCTTCTATCGCCTTCTTGACGAGTTCTTCTGAGGGGATCGGCAATAAAAAGACA
GAATAAAACGCACGGGTGTTGGGTCGTTTGTTCGGATCCTTTGTTACTTTATAGAAGAAATTTTGAGTTT
TTGTTTTTTTTTAATAAATAAATAAACATAAATAAATTGTTTGTTGAATTTATTATTAGTATGTAAGTGT
AAATATAATAAAACTTAATATCTATTCAAATTAATAAATAAACCTCGATATACAGACCGATAAAACACAT
GCGTCAATTTTACGCATGATTATCTTTAACGTACGTCACAATATGATTATCTTTCTAGGGTTAAAGAGCT
CCAGCTTTTGTTCCCTTTAGTGAGGGTTAATTTCGAGCTTGGCGTAATCATGGTCATAGCTGTTTCCTGT
GTGAAATTGTTATCCGCTCACAATTCCACACAACATACGAGCCGGAAGCATAAAGTGTAAAGCCTGGGGT
GCCTAATGAGTGAGCTAACTCACATTAATTGCGTTGCGCTCACTGCCCGCTTTCCAGTCGGGAAACCTGT
CGTGCCAGCTGCATTAATGAATCGGCCAACGCGCGGGGAGAGGCGGTTTGCGTATTGGGCGCTCTTCCGC
TTCCTCGCTCACTGACTCGCTGCGCTCGGTCGTTCGGCTGCGGCGAGCGGTATCAGCTCACTCAAAGGCG
GTAATACGGTTATCCACAGAATCAGGGGATAACGCAGGAAAGAACATGTGAGCAAAAGGCCAGCAAAAGG
CCAGGAACCGTAAAAAGGCCGCGTTGCTGGCGTTTTTCCATAGGCTCCGCCCCCCTGACGAGCATCACAA
AAATCGACGCTCAAGTCAGAGGTGGCGAAACCCGACAGGACTATAAAGATACCAGGCGTTTCCCCCTGGA
AGCTCCCTCGTGCGCTCTCCTGTTCCGACCCTGCCGCTTACCGGATACCTGTCCGCCTTTCTCCCTTCGG
GAAGCGTGGCGCTTTCTCATAGCTCACGCTGTAGGTATCTCAGTTCGGTGTAGGTCGTTCGCTCCAAGCT
GGGCTGTGTGCACGAACCCCCCGTTCAGCCCGACCGCTGCGCCTTATCCGGTAACTATCGTCTTGAGTCC
AACCCGGTAAGACACGACTTATCGCCACTGGCAGCAGCCACTGGTAACAGGATTAGCAGAGCGAGGTATG
TAGGCGGTGCTACAGAGTTCTTGAAGTGGTGGCCTAACTACGGCTACACTAGAAGAACAGTATTTGGTAT
CTGCGCTCTGCTGAAGCCAGTTACCTTCGGAAAAAGAGTTGGTAGCTCTTGATCCGGCAAACAAACCACC
GCTGGTAGCGGTGGTTTTTTTGTTTGCAAGCAGCAGATTACGCGCAGAAAAAAAGGATCTCAAGAAGATC
CTTTGATCTTTTCTACGGGGTCTGACGCTCAGTGGAACGAAAACTCACGTTAAGGGATTTTGGTCATGAG
ATTATCAAAAAGGATCTTCACCTAGATCCTTTTAAATTAAAAATGAAGTTTTAAATCAATCTAAAGTATA
TATGAGTAAACTTGGTCTGACAGTTACCAATGCTTAATCAGTGAGGCACCTATCTCAGCGATCTGTCTAT
TTCGTTCATCCATAGTTGCCTGACTCCCCGTCGTGTAGATAACTACGATACGGGAGGGCTTACCATCTGG
CCCCAGTGCTGCAATGATACCGCGAGACCCACGCTCACCGGCTCCAGATTTATCAGCAATAAACCAGCCA
GCCGGAAGGGCCGAGCGCAGAAGTGGTCCTGCAACTTTATCCGCCTCCATCCAGTCTATTAATTGTTGCC
GGGAAGCTAGAGTAAGTAGTTCGCCAGTTAATAGTTTGCGCAACGTTGTTGCCATTGCTACAGGCATCGT
GGTGTCACGCTCGTCGTTTGGTATGGCTTCATTCAGCTCCGGTTCCCAACGATCAAGGCGAGTTACATGA
TCCCCCATGTTGTGCAAAAAAGCGGTTAGCTCCTTCGGTCCTCCGATCGTTGTCAGAAGTAAGTTGGCCG
CAGTGTTATCACTCATGGTTATGGCAGCACTGCATAATTCTCTTACTGTCATGCCATCCGTAAGATGCTT
TTCTGTGACTGGTGAGTACTCAACCAAGTCATTCTGAGAATAGTGTATGCGGCGACCGAGTTGCTCTTGC
CCGGCGTCAATACGGGATAATACCGCGCCACATAGCAGAACTTTAAAAGTGCTCATCATTGGAAAACGTT
CTTCGGGGCGAAAACTCTCAAGGATCTTACCGCTGTTGAGATCCAGTTCGATGTAACCCACTCGTGCACC
CAACTGATCTTCAGCATCTTTTACTTTCACCAGCGTTTCTGGGTGAGCAAAAACAGGAAGGCAAAATGCC
GCAAAAAAGGGAATAAGGGCGACACGGAAATGTTGAATACTCATACTCTTCCTTTTTCAATATTATTGAA
GCATTTATCAGGGTTATTGTCTCATGAGCGGATACATATTTGAATGTATTTAGAAAAATAAACAAATAGG
GGTTCCGCGCACATTTCCCCGAAAAGTGCCACCTAAATTGTAAGCGTTAATATTTTGTTAAAATTCGCGT
TAAATTTTTGTTAAATCAGCTCATTTTTTAACCAATAGGCCGAAATCGGCAAAATCCCTTATAAATCAAA
AGAATAGACCGAGATAGGGT
[37 nt withheld, positions 5761-5797]
AAAGAACGTGGACTCCAACGTCAAAGG
[49 nt withheld, positions 5825-5873]
T
[91 nt withheld, positions 5875-5965]
G
[124 nt withheld, positions 5967-6090]
CCCATTCGCCATTCAGGCTGCGCAACTGTTGGGAAGGGCGATCGGTGCGGGCCTCTTCGCTATTACGCCA
GCTGGCGAAAGGGGGATGTGCTGCAAGGCGATTAAGTTGGGTAACGCCAGGGTTTTCCCAGTCACGACGT
TGTAAAACGACGGCCAGTGAATTGTAATACGACTCACTATAGGGCGAATTGGGTACCTTAACCCTAGAAA
GATAGTCTGCGTAAAATTGACGCATGCATTCTTGAAATATTGCTCTCTCTTTCTAAATAGCGCGAATCCG
TCGCTGTGCATTTAGGACATCTCAGTCGCCGCTTGGAGCTCCCGTGAGGCGTGCTTGTCAATGCGGTAAG
TGTCACTGATTTTGAACTATAACGACCGCGTGAGTCAAAATGACGCATGATTATCTTTTACGTGACTTTT
AAGATTTAACTCATACGATAATTATATTGTTATTTCATGTTCTACTTACGTGATAACTTATTATATATAT
ATTTTCTTGTTATAGATATCGTCGACATTGATTATTGACTAGCTAGTTATTAATAGTAATCAATTACGGG
GTCATTAGTTCATAGCCCATATATGGAGTTCCGCGTTACATAACTTACGGTAAATGGCCCGCCTGGCTGA
CCGCCCAACGACCCCCGCCCATTGACGTCAATAATGACGTATGTTCCCATAGTAACGCCAATAGGGACTT
TCCATTGACGTCAATGGGTGGAGTATTTACGGTAAACTGCCCACTTGGCAGTACATCAAGTGTATCATAT
GCCAAGTACGCCCCCTATTGACGTCAATGACGGTAAATGGCCCGCCTGGCATTATGCCCAGTACATGACC
TTATGGGACTTTCCTACTTGGCAGTACATCTACGTATTAGTCATCGCTATTACCATGATGGTCGAGGTGA
GCCCCACGTTCTGCTTCACTCTCCCCATCTCCCCCCCCTCCCCACCCCCAATTTTGTATTTATTTATTTT
TTAATTATTTTGTGCAGCGATGGGGGCGGGGGG
